Addgene plasmid #104640: pUG-417
Purpose: Level 2 construct
Depositing lab: Marco Trujillo. Depositing organization: Leibniz Institute of Plant Biochemistry (IPB). Publication: UbiGate: a synthetic biology toolbox to analyse ubiquitination. Kowarschik K, Hoehenwarter W, Marillonnet S, Trujillo M. New Phytol. 2018 Mar;217(4):1749-1763. doi: 10.1111/nph.14900. Epub 2017 Nov 30. PubMed 29194629.
Backbone
  Vector backbone: pET-28GG
  Backbone size w/o insert (bp): 5190
  Vector type: Bacterial Expression
Growth in bacteria
  Bacterial resistance: Kanamycin, 50 μg/mL
  Growth temperature: 37°C
  Growth strain: DH5alpha
  Copy number: Low Copy
Gene/Insert
  Gene/Insert name: HIS-Ubq_UBA1_HIS-Ubq_GST-AvrPtoB_Myc-Fen_EL5 (alt name: AT4G05320,AT2G30110)
  Species: A. thaliana (mustard weed)
  Insert size (bp): 7448
  Promoter: T7
  Tag / fusion protein: HIS-Ubq, GST-E3 (N terminal on insert)
  Cloning method: Restriction Enzyme; 5′ cloning site BpiI (destroyed during cloning); 3′ cloning site BpiI (destroyed during cloning)
  Sequencing primers: 5′ T7; 3′ T7 Terminal
Terms and licenses: Academic/Nonprofit Terms; Industry Terms: Not Available to Industry
Depositor comments: Level 2 construct to be used as negative control, contains a Ubq-E1-E3-substrate combination without E2
How to cite: pUG-417 was a gift from Marco Trujillo (Addgene plasmid # 104640 ; http://n2t.net/addgene:104640 ; RRID:Addgene_104640)
