[The description below was written by a language model from this plasmid's Addgene catalogue record and pLannotate feature annotations shown in this document.]
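Description:
pUG-417 is a Level 2 multigene assembly from the UbiGate toolbox, a Golden Gate-style system for reconstituting ubiquitination cascades in E. coli. It is built in pET-28GG, a pET-28-type bacterial expression backbone. The roughly 7.4 kb insert was placed between BpiI sites that were destroyed during cloning, giving a plasmid of about 12.6 kb. The backbone carries a kanamycin resistance gene for selection and a ColE1/pBR322-type origin with bom and rop, consistent with the recorded low copy number. It also has an f1 origin and a lacI gene supplying the repressor.

The payload is a single polycistronic unit. One T7 promoter with a lac operator drives it, making expression IPTG-inducible in hosts that supply T7 RNA polymerase, and it ends at a T7 terminator. Each of the five open reading frames is preceded by its own T7 gene 10-derived ribosome binding site. In order, they encode:

1. His-tagged ubiquitin
2. the Arabidopsis E1 ubiquitin-activating enzyme UBA1
3. a second copy of His-ubiquitin
4. GST fused N-terminally to AvrPtoB (HopAB2), a Pseudomonas syringae effector with E3 ubiquitin ligase activity
5. Myc-tagged Fen, the substrate

The automated annotation labels part of the last reading frame as a HERK1 fragment. This most likely reflects kinase-domain similarity rather than the true identity, since the insert name specifies Fen. The "EL5" at the end of the insert name is not explained in the record.

According to the depositor, the construct combines ubiquitin, E1, E3 and substrate but deliberately lacks an E2 conjugating enzyme. It therefore serves as a negative control in bacterial ubiquitination assays, where substrate modification should not occur. The depositor and sequencing-derived records differ by only a few nucleotides and show the same feature layout.
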