Features (pLannotate 1.2.2; 30 found; start..end, strand, type, name):
     12..467     +  rep_origin     f1 ori (sequence partly withheld): f1 bacteriophage origin of replication; arrow indicates direction of (+) strand synthesis
    494..551     +  promoter       AmpR promoter (fragment): bla
    560..1375    -  CDS            KanR: aminoglycoside phosphotransferase; aph(3')-Ia; confers resistance to kanamycin in bacteria or G418 (Geneticin®) in eukaryotes
   1497..2085    +  rep_origin     ori: high-copy-number ColE1/pMB1/pBR322/pUC origin of replication
   2271..2413    -  misc_feature   bom: basis of mobility region from pBR322
   2515..2706    -  CDS            rop: Rop protein, which maintains plasmids at low copy number; rop
   2723..3103    +  CDS            YPB1_ECOLX: Protein predicted: Swiss-Prot protein existence level 4. From Escherichia coli.
   3175..3466    -  CDS            TcR (fragment): tetracycline efflux protein; tet; confers resistance to tetracycline
   3481..3502    -  protein_bind   CAP binding site: CAP binding activates transcription in the presence of cAMP. E. coli catabolite activator protein
   3515..4597    -  CDS            lacI: lac repressor; lacI; The lac repressor binds to the lac operator to inhibit transcription in E. coli. This inhibition can be relieved by adding lactose or isopropyl-β-D-thiogalactopyranoside (IPTG).
   4598..4675    -  promoter       lacI promoter: lacI
   4683..4962    -  CDS            TcR (fragment): tetracycline efflux protein; tet; confers resistance to tetracycline
   4984..5002    +  promoter       T7 promoter: promoter for bacteriophage T7 RNA polymerase
   5003..5027    +  protein_bind   lac operator: The lac repressor binds to the lac operator to inhibit transcription in E. coli. This inhibition can be relieved by adding lactose or isopropyl-β-D-thiogalactopyranoside (IPTG). lac repressor encoded by lacI
   5048..5065    +  RBS            RBS (fragment): efficient ribosome binding site from bacteriophage T7 gene 10 (Olins and Rangwala, 1989)
   5080..5098    +  CDS            9xHis (fragment): 9xHis affinity tag
   5105..5332    +  CDS            UBIQ_AVESA: Experimental evidence at protein level: Swiss-Prot protein existence level 1. Ubiquitin exists either covalently attached to another protein, or free (unanchored). When covalently bound, it is conjugated to target proteins via an isopeptide bond either as a monomer (monoubiquitin), a polymer linked via different Lys residues of the ubiquitin (polyubiquitin chains) or a linear polymer linked via the initiator Met of the ubiquitin (linear polyubiquitin chains). Polyubiquitin chains, when attached to a target protein, have different functions depending on the Lys residue of the ubiquitin that is
   5344..5361    +  RBS            RBS (fragment): efficient ribosome binding site from bacteriophage T7 gene 10 (Olins and Rangwala, 1989)
   5368..8607    +  CDS            UBA1: UBE11_ARATH - Also known as MOS5. Experimental evidence at protein level: Swiss-Prot protein existence level 1. Activates ubiquitin by first adenylating its C-terminal glycine residue with ATP, and thereafter linking this residue to the side chain of a cysteine residue in E1, yielding a ubiquitin-E1 thioester and free AMP. From Arabidopsis thaliana (Mouse-ear cress).
   8619..8636    +  RBS            RBS (fragment): efficient ribosome binding site from bacteriophage T7 gene 10 (Olins and Rangwala, 1989)
   8651..8669    +  CDS            9xHis (fragment): 9xHis affinity tag
   8676..8903    +  CDS            UBIQ_AVESA: Experimental evidence at protein level: Swiss-Prot protein existence level 1. Ubiquitin exists either covalently attached to another protein, or free (unanchored). When covalently bound, it is conjugated to target proteins via an isopeptide bond either as a monomer (monoubiquitin), a polymer linked via different Lys residues of the ubiquitin (polyubiquitin chains) or a linear polymer linked via the initiator Met of the ubiquitin (linear polyubiquitin chains). Polyubiquitin chains, when attached to a target protein, have different functions depending on the Lys residue of the ubiquitin that is
   8915..8932    +  RBS            RBS (fragment): efficient ribosome binding site from bacteriophage T7 gene 10 (Olins and Rangwala, 1989)
   8939..9592    +  CDS            GST26_SCHJA: Experimental evidence at protein level: Swiss-Prot protein existence level 1. GST isoenzymes appear to play a central role in the parasite detoxification system. Other functions are also suspected including a role in increasing the solubility of haematin in the parasite gut. From Schistosoma japonicum (Blood fluke).
   9617..11275   +  CDS            hopAB2: HPAB2_PSESM - Also known as avrPtoB. Experimental evidence at protein level: Swiss-Prot protein existence level 1. Effector protein involved in gene-for-gene resistance in tomato plants. It is recognized by the host Pto resistance protein and elicits Pto and Prf-dependent hypersensitive response (HR) and programmed cell death (PCD), resulting in host immunity. In susceptible plants, acts as a virulence factor by suppressing PCD and HR-based plant immunity. This function requires its E3 ubiquitin ligase activity probably by recruiting E2 enzymes and transferring ubiquitin molecules to cellular
  11287..11304   +  RBS            RBS (fragment): efficient ribosome binding site from bacteriophage T7 gene 10 (Olins and Rangwala, 1989)
  11314..11336   +  CDS            13xMyc (fragment): 13 tandem Myc epitope tags
  11434..12390   +  CDS            HERK1 (fragment): HERK_ARATH - Experimental evidence at protein level: Swiss-Prot protein existence level 1. Receptor-like protein kinase required for cell elongation during vegetative growth, mostly in a brassinosteroid-(BR-) independent manner. From Arabidopsis thaliana (Mouse-ear cress).
  12509..12558   +  CDS            SET1 (fragment): solubility-enhancement tag derived from T7 phage gene 10B
  12566..12613   +  terminator     T7 terminator: transcription terminator for bacteriophage T7 RNA polymerase
>Addgene plasmid #104640 | pUG-417 | depositor full sequence | sequence record 198471 | Full Sequence
TGGCGAATGGG
[124 nt withheld, positions 12-135]
C
[91 nt withheld, positions 137-227]
A
[49 nt withheld, positions 229-277]
CCTTTGACGTTGGAGTCCACGTTCTTT
[37 nt withheld, positions 305-341]
ACCCTATCTCGGTCTATTCTTTTGATTTATAAGGGATTTTGCCGATTTCGGCCTATTGGTTAAAAAATGA
GCTGATTTAACAAAAATTTAACGCGAATTTTAACAAAATATTAACGTTTACAATTTCAGGTGGCACTTTT
CGGGGAAATGTGCGCGGAACCCCTATTTGTTTATTTTTCTAAATACATTCAAATATGTATCCGCTCATGA
ATTAATTCTTAGAAAAACTCATCGAGCATCAAATGAAACTGCAATTTATTCATATCAGGATTATCAATAC
CATATTTTTGAAAAAGCCGTTTCTGTAATGAAGGAGAAAACTCACCGAGGCAGTTCCATAGGATGGCAAG
ATCCTGGTATCGGTCTGCGATTCCGACTCGTCCAACATCAATACAACCTATTAATTTCCCCTCGTCAAAA
ATAAGGTTATCAAGTGAGAAATCACCATGAGTGACGACTGAATCCGGTGAGAATGGCAAAAGTTTATGCA
TTTCTTTCCAGACTTGTTCAACAGGCCAGCCATTACGCTCGTCATCAAAATCACTCGCATCAACCAAACC
GTTATTCATTCGTGATTGCGCCTGAGCGAGTCGAAATACGCGATCGCTGTTAAAAGGACAATTACAAACA
GGAATCGAATGCAACCGGCGCAGGAACACTGCCAGCGCATCAACAATATTTTCACCTGAATCAGGATATT
CTTCTAATACCTGGAATGCTGTTTTCCCGGGGATCGCAGTGGTGAGTAACCATGCATCATCAGGAGTACG
GATAAAATGCTTGATGGTCGGAAGAGGCATAAATTCCGTCAGCCAGTTTAGTCTGACCATCTCATCTGTA
ACATCATTGGCAACGCTACCTTTGCCATGTTTCAGAAACAACTCTGGCGCATCGGGCTTCCCATACAATC
GATAGATTGTCGCACCTGATTGCCCGACATTATCGCGAGCCCATTTATACCCATATAAATCAGCATCCAT
GTTGGAATTTAATCGCGGCCTAGAGCAAGACGTTTCCCGTTGAATATGGCTCATAACACCCCTTGTATTA
CTGTTTATGTAAGCAGACAGTTTTATTGTTCATGACCAAAATCCCTTAACGTGAGTTTTCGTTCCACTGA
GCGTCAGACCCCGTAGAAAAGATCAAAGGATCTTCTTGAGATCCTTTTTTTCTGCGCGTAATCTGCTGCT
TGCAAACAAAAAAACCACCGCTACCAGCGGTGGTTTGTTTGCCGGATCAAGAGCTACCAACTCTTTTTCC
GAAGGTAACTGGCTTCAGCAGAGCGCAGATACCAAATACTGTCCTTCTAGTGTAGCCGTAGTTAGGCCAC
CACTTCAAGAACTCTGTAGCACCGCCTACATACCTCGCTCTGCTAATCCTGTTACCAGTGGCTGCTGCCA
GTGGCGATAAGTCGTGTCTTACCGGGTTGGACTCAAGACGATAGTTACCGGATAAGGCGCAGCGGTCGGG
CTGAACGGGGGGTTCGTGCACACAGCCCAGCTTGGAGCGAACGACCTACACCGAACTGAGATACCTACAG
CGTGAGCTATGAGAAAGCGCCACGCTTCCCGAAGGGAGAAAGGCGGACAGGTATCCGGTAAGCGGCAGGG
TCGGAACAGGAGAGCGCACGAGGGAGCTTCCAGGGGGAAACGCCTGGTATCTTTATAGTCCTGTCGGGTT
TCGCCACCTCTGACTTGAGCGTCGATTTTTGTGATGCTCGTCAGGGGGGCGGAGCCTATGGAAAAACGCC
AGCAACGCGGCCTTTTTACGGTTCCTGGCCTTTTGCTGGCCTTTTGCTCACATGTTCTTTCCTGCGTTAT
CCCCTGATTCTGTGGATAACCGTATTACCGCCTTTGAGTGAGCTGATACCGCTCGCCGCAGCCGAACGAC
CGAGCGCAGCGAGTCAGTGAGCGAGGAAGCGGAAGAGCGCCTGATGCGGTATTTTCTCCTTACGCATCTG
TGCGGTATTTCACACCGCATATATGGTGCACTCTCAGTACAATCTGCTCTGATGCCGCATAGTTAAGCCA
GTATACACTCCGCTATCGCTACGTGACTGGGTCATGGCTGCGCCCCGACACCCGCCAACACCCGCTGACG
CGCCCTGACGGGCTTGTCTGCTCCCGGCATCCGCTTACAGACAAGCTGTGACCGACTCCGGGAGCTGCAT
GTGTCAGAGGTTTTCACCGTCATCACCGAAACGCGCGAGGCAGCTGCGGTAAAGCTCATCAGCGTGGTCG
TGAAGCGATTCACAGATGTCTGCCTGTTCATCCGCGTCCAGCTCGTTGAGTTTCTCCAGAAGCGTTAATG
TCTGGCTTCTGATAAAGCGGGCCATGTTAAGGGCGGTTTTTTCCTGTTTGGTCACTGATGCCTCCGTGTA
AGGGGGATTTCTGTTCATGGGGGTAATGATACCGATGAAACGAGAGAGGATGCTCACGATACGGGTTACT
GATGATGAACATGCCCGGTTACTGGAACGTTGTGAGGGTAAACAACTGGCGGTATGGATGCGGCGGGACC
AGAGAAAAATCACTCAGGGTCAATGCCAGCGCTTCGTTAATACAGATGTAGGTGTTCCACAGGGTAGCCA
GCAGCATCCTGCGATGCAGATCCGGAACATAATGGTGCAGGGCGCTGACTTCCGCGTTTCCAGACTTTAC
GAAACACGGAAACCCAAGACCATTCATGTTGTTGCTCAGGTCGCAGACGTTTTGCAGCAGCAGTCGCTTC
ACGTTCGCTCGCGTATCGGTGATTCATTCTGCTAACCAGTAAGGCAACCCCGCCAGCCTAGCCGGGTCCT
CAACGACAGGAGCACGATCATGCGCACCCGTGGGGCCGCCATGCCGGCGATAATGGCCTGCTTCTCGCCG
AAACGTTTGGTGGCGGGACCAGTGACGAAGGCTTGAGCGAGGGCGTGCAAGATTCCGAATACCGCAAGCG
ACAGGCCGATCATCGTCGCGCTCCAGCGAAAGCGGTCCTCGCCGAAAATGACCCAGAGCGCTGCCGGCAC
CTGTCCTACGAGTTGCATGATAAAGAACACAGTCATAAGTGCGGCGACGATAGTCATGCCCCGCGCCCAC
CGGAAGGAGCTGACTGGGTTGAAGGCTCTCAAGGGCATCGGTCGAGATCCCGGTGCCTAATGAGTGAGCT
AACTTACATTAATTGCGTTGCGCTCACTGCCCGCTTTCCAGTCGGGAAACCTGTCGTGCCAGCTGCATTA
ATGAATCGGCCAACGCGCGGGGAGAGGCGGTTTGCGTATTGGGCGCCAGGGTGGTTTTTCTTTTCACCAG
TGACACGGGCAACAGCTGATTGCCCTTCACCGCCTGGCCCTGAGAGAGTTGCAGCAAGCGGTCCACGCTG
GTTTGCCCCAGCAGGCGAAAATCCTGTTTGATGGTGGTTAACGGCGGGATATAACATGAGCTGTCCTCGG
TATCGTCGTATCCCACTACCGAGATATCCGCACCAACGCGCAGCCCGGACTCGGTAATGGCGCGCATTGC
GCCCAGCGCCATCTGATCGTTGGCAACCAGCATCGCAGTGGGAACGATGCCCTCATTCAGCATTTGCATG
GTTTGTTGAAAACCGGACATGGCACTCCAGTCGCCTTCCCGTTCCGCTATCGGCTGAATTTGATTGCGAG
TGAGATATTTATGCCAGCCAGCCAGACGCAGACGCGCCGAGACAGAACTTAATGGGCCCGCTAACAGCGC
GATTTGCTGGTGACCCAATGCGACCAGATGCTCCACGCCCAGTCGCGTACCGTCCTCATGGGAGAAAATA
ATACTGTTGATGGGTGTCTGGTCAGAGACATCAAGAAATAACGCCGGAACATTAGTGCAGGCAGCTTCCA
CAGCAATGGCATCCTGGTCATCCAGCGGATAGTTAATGATCAGCCCACTGACGCGTTGCGCGAGAAGATT
GTGCACCGCCGCTTTACAGGCTTCGACGCCGCTTCGTTCTACCATCGACACCACCACGCTGGCACCCAGT
TGATCGGCGCGAGATTTAATCGCCGCGACAATTTGCGACGGCGCGTGCAGGGCCAGACTGGAGGTGGCAA
CGCCAATCAGCAACGACTGTTTGCCCGCCAGTTGTTGTGCCACGCGGTTGGGAATGTAATTCAGCTCCGC
CATCGCCGCTTCCACTTTTTCCCGCGTTTTCGCAGAAACGTGGCTGGCCTGGTTCACCACGCGGGAAACG
GTCTGATAAGAGACACCGGCATACTCTGCGACATCGTATAACGTTACTGGTTTCACATTCACCACCCTGA
ATTGACTCTCTTCCGGGCGCTATCATGCCATACCGCGAAAGGTTTTGCGCCATTCGATGGTGTCCGGGAT
CTCGACGCTCTCCCTTATGCGACTCCTGCATTAGGAAGCAGCCCAGTAGTAGGTTGAGGCCGTTGAGCAC
CGCCGCCGCAAGGAATGGTGCATGCAAGGAGATGGCGCCCAACAGTCCCCCGGCCACGGGGCCTGCCACC
ATACCCACGCCGAAACAAGCGCTCATGAGCCCGAAGTGGCGAGCCCGATCTTCCCCATCGGTGATGTCGG
CGATATAGGCGCCAGCAACCGCACCTGTGGCGCCGGTGATGCCGGCCACGATGCGTCCGGCGTAGAGGAT
CGAGATCTCGATCCCGCGAAATTAATACGACTCACTATAGGGGAATTGTGAGCGGATAACAATTCCCCTC
TAGAAATAATTTTGCCTTAACTTTAAGAAGGAGATATACCATGGGCAGCCACCACCACCACCACCACAGC
GGAATGCAGATCTTTGTTAAGACTCTCACCGGAAAGACAATCACCCTGGAGGTGGAAAGCTCCGACACCA
TCGACAACGTTAAGGCCAAGATCCAGGATAAGGAGGGCATTCCTCCGGATCAGCAGAGGCTTATTTTCGC
CGGCAAGCAGCTAGAGGATGGCCGTACGTTGGCTGATTACAATATCCAGAAGGAATCCACCCTCCACTTG
GTCCTCAGGCTCCGTGGTGGTTAAGCTTGCAATTAACTTTAAGAAGGAGATATACAATGCTTCACAAGCG
AGCTAGTGAAGCTAACGATAAGAACGATAATACCATCATCGGTTCCGATTTAGCATCATCTAAGAAACGC
CGTATCGATTTCACTGAATCTTCGTCTGATAAGTCATCTTCGATTTTAGCTTCTGGTAGTAGCAGGGGTT
TTCACGGCGATAGCGTCGTTCAGCAAATCGACATGGCTTTTGGTAATTCGAACCGTCAGGAGATTGATGA
AGATCTGCACAGTCGCCAGCTCGCCGTCTATGGTCGTGAGACTATGAGGCGTCTCTTTGCTTCCAATGTT
CTCATCTCGGGGATGCACGGTCTTGGTGCCGAGATTGCCAAGAATCTTATACTTGCTGGTGTGAAGTCTG
TGACCTTGCATGATGAAAGAGTTGTAGAGCTATGGGACTTATCAAGCAACTTTGTTTTCTCGGAGGATGA
TGTTGGCAAGAATAGAGCAGATGCTTCTGTTCAGAAGTTACAGGATCTTAACAATGCTGTGGTTGTCTCT
AGCTTGACCAAAAGCTTAAACAAAGAGGATCTTTCTGGCTTCCAGGTTGTTGTATTCTCTGACATAAGCA
TGGAAAGAGCAATCGAATTTGATGACTATTGTCACAGCCATCAGCCTCCTATCGCTTTTGTCAAGGCTGA
TGTCAGGGGTCTTTTCGGCTCTGTCTTTTGTGATTTTGGGCCTGAATTTGCGGTTCTTGATGTTGATGGA
GAGGAACCCCATACAGGCATCATTGCGTCTATCTCTAATGAGAACCAGGCATTTATTTCCTGTGTCGACG
ATGAGAGGCTTGAGTTTGAAGATGGTGACCTAGTTGTTTTCTCAGAAGTTGAGGGTATGACAGAATTGAA
TGATGGGAAACCAAGGAAGATAAAAAGTACACGGCCATATTCATTCACCCTTGATGAGGACACTACTAAC
TATGGAACATATGTGAAGGGTGGTATTGTCACTCAAGTGAAACAGCCAAAGTTACTGAATTTCAAGCCAT
TGAGGGAAGCGCTTAAGGATCCAGGGGATTTTCTATTTAGTGATTTCTCTAAGTTTGATCGGCCTCCACT
CCTTCACTTAGCATTCCAGGCACTTGATCATTTTAAAGCTGAAGCTGGCAGATTTCCTGTTGCTGGCTCA
GAAGAGGACGCTCAGAAGCTTATATCGATTGCCACAGCCATCAATACCGGGCAGGGTGATTTAAAGGTGG
AGAATGTTGATCAGAAGCTTCTAAGACACTTTTCCTTTGGAGCCAAGGCTGTCCTGAATCCTATGGCTGC
AATGTTTGGCGGTATTGTTGGACAGGAGGTTGTTAAAGCTTGCTCTGGAAAATTTCATCCTCTCTTCCAG
TTTTTCTACTTTGATTCAGTGGAGTCACTCCCCTCTGAACCTGTGGACTCGAGTGACTTTGCACCAAGAA
ACAGCCGGTATGATGCCCAAATATCTGTATTTGGGGCCAAGTTCCAGAAGAAACTTGAAGATGCTAAAGT
TTTCACAGTAGGGTCTGGTGCTCTTGGCTGTGAGTTCTTGAAAAATTTGGCTCTGATGGGGGTTTCTTGT
GGAAGCCAAGGGAAGCTGACAGTGACAGATGATGATATCATTGAGAAGAGTAACCTCAGTCGTCAATTTC
TGTTCCGTGACTGGAACATTGGACAGGCTAAATCCACAGTTGCTGCTTCGGCTGCTGCTGTTATAAATCC
TCGCTTCAACATTGAGGCCCTGCAAAACCGTGTTGGCGCGGAGACTGAGAATGTATTTGACGATGCCTTC
TGGGAGAACTTAACTGTTGTCGTCAATGCACTGGATAATGTTAATGCGAGGCTCTATGTTGATTCGAGGT
GCTTGTATTTCCAGAAGCCTCTCCTTGAGTCTGGAACTCTTGGTACAAAGTGCAACACACAGTCGGTTAT
CCCACATCTAACTGAAAATTACGGTGCCTCAAGGGACCCACCAGAGAAACAGGCCCCCATGTGTACAGTG
CATTCCTTCCCGCATAACATTGATCACTGTTTAACTTGGGCTCGCTCTGAGTTTGAGGGTCTGCTGGAGA
AAACTCCCGCTGAAGTGAATGCATATCTTTCTAGCCCAGTTGAGTACACTAACTCAATGATGAGTGCTGG
TGATGCTCAGGCGAGGGACACATTGGAGAGGATTGTTGAGTGCCTTGAAAAGGAGAAGTGTGAAACCTTC
CAAGACTGCTTAACCTGGGCACGACTGAGGTTTGAGGATTACTTTGTGAACCGTGTCAAGCAATTGATAT
ACACATTTCCTGAAGATGCTGCGACTAGTACCGGAGCTCCATTCTGGTCTGCTCCAAAAAGATTCCCTCG
TCCACTCCAGTACTCGTCGTCCGACCCAAGTCTCCTTAACTTTATCACAGCGACTGCTATTTTACGAGCA
GAGACATTTGGGATCCCGATACCTGAGTGGACTAAGAACCCAAAGGAAGCAGCAGAAGCTGTTGACAGAG
TGATAGTCCCAGACTTTGAGCCAAGGCAAGATGCAAAGATTGTGACTGATGAGAAAGCTACCACTTTAAC
CACTGCTTCGGTGGACGACGCTGCAGTCATCGACGATCTCATTGCTAAGATCGACCAGTGTAGGCATAAC
TTGTCGCCAGACTTCAGGATGAAACCTATTCAGTTCGAAAAGGATGATGATACAAACTATCACATGGATG
TGATAGCAGGACTAGCCAACATGAGGGCGAGAAATTACAGCATCCCTGAAGTGGACAAGCTGAAAGCAAA
GTTCATAGCAGGGAGAATCATCCCAGCCATTGCGACTTCAACAGCCATGGCTACTGGGCTGGTCTGCCTC
GAGCTGTACAAGGTCCTTGATGGAGGACATAAAGTGGAAGCTTACAGAAACACATTTGCCAACCTGGCAC
TTCCACTATTCTCCATGGCTGAACCACTTCCACCAAAGGTGGTGAAGCACCGTGACATGGCTTGGACAGT
TTGGGACAGATGGGTTCTCAAGGGAAACCCAACTCTTCGTGAGGTGTTGCAGTGGCTGGAGGACAAAGGG
CTTAGCGCATACAGCATCTCTTGTGGAAGCTGTCTACTGTTCAACAGTATGTTCACAAGGCACAAGGAGA
GGATGGACAAGAAGGTTGTGGATCTCGCTCGGGATGTTGCGAAAGTCGAGTTACCGCCTTATCGCAACCA
TCTTGATGTAGTGGTGGCTTGTGAGGATGAAGATGACAATGACGTCGATATTCCTCTCGTCTCTATCTAC
TTCAGGTGAGCTTACTATTAACTTTAAGAAGGAGATATACCATGGGCAGCCACCACCACCACCACCACAG
CGGAATGCAGATCTTTGTTAAGACTCTCACCGGAAAGACAATCACCCTGGAGGTGGAAAGCTCCGACACC
ATCGACAACGTTAAGGCCAAGATCCAGGATAAGGAGGGCATTCCTCCGGATCAGCAGAGGCTTATTTTCG
CCGGCAAGCAGCTAGAGGATGGCCGTACGTTGGCTGATTACAATATCCAGAAGGAATCCACCCTCCACTT
GGTCCTCAGGCTCCGTGGTGGTTAAGCTTTTACTTAACTTTAAGAAGGAGATATACCATGTCCCCTATAC
TAGGTTATTGGAAAATTAAGGGCCTTGTGCAACCCACTCGACTTCTTTTGGAATATCTTGAAGAAAAATA
TGAAGAGCATTTGTATGAGCGCGATGAAGGTGATAAATGGCGAAACAAAAAGTTTGAATTGGGTTTGGAG
TTTCCCAATCTTCCTTATTATATTGATGGTGATGTTAAATTAACACAGTCTATGGCCATCATACGTTATA
TAGCTGACAAGCACAACATGTTGGGTGGTTGTCCAAAAGAGCGTGCAGAGATTTCAATGCTTGAAGGAGC
GGTTTTGGATATTAGATACGGTGTTTCGAGAATTGCATATAGTAAAGACTTTGAAACTCTCAAAGTTGAT
TTTCTTAGCAAGCTACCTGAAATGCTGAAAATGTTCGAAGATCGTTTATGTCATAAAACATATTTAAATG
GTGATCATGTAACCCATCCTGACTTCATGTTGTATGACGCTCTTGATGTTGTTTTATACATGGACCCAAT
GTGCCTGGATGCGTTCCCAAAATTAGTTTGTTTTAAAAAACGTATTGAAGCTATCCCACAAATTGATAAG
TACTTGAAATCCAGCAAGTATATAGCATGGCCTTTGCAGGGCTGGCAAGCCACGTTTGGTGGTGGCGACC
ATCCTCCAAAATCGGATCTGGTTCCGCGTGGATCAATGGCGGGTATCAATAGAGCGGGACCATCGGGCGC
TTATTTTGTTGGCCACACAGACCCCGAGCCAGTATCGGGGCAAGCACACGGATCCGGCAGCGGCGCCAGC
TCCTCGAACAGTCCGCAGGTTCAGCCGCGACCCTCGAATACTCCCCCGTCGAACGCGCCCGCACCGCCGC
CAACCGGACGTGAGAGGCTTTCACGATCCACGGCGCTGTCGCGCCAAACCAGGGAGTGGCTGGAGCAGGG
TATGCCTACAGCGGAGGATGCCAGCGTGCGTCGTAGGCCACAGGTGACTGCCGATGCCGCAACGCCGCGT
GCAGAGGCAAGACGCACGCCGGAGGCAACTGCCGATGCCAGCGCACCGCGTAGAGGGGCGGTTGCACACG
CCAACAGTATCGTTCAGCAATTGGTCAGTGAGGGCGCTGATATTTCGCATACTCGTAACATGCTCCGCAA
TGCAATGAATGGCGACGCAGTCGCTTTTTCTCGAGTAGAACAGAACATATTTCGCCAGCATTTCCCGAAC
ATGCCCATGCATGGAATCAGCCGAGATTCGGAACTCGCTATCGAGCTCCGTGGGGCGCTTCGTCGAGCGG
TTCACCAACAGGCGGCGTCAGCGCCAGTGAGGTCGCCCACGCCAACACCGGCCAGCCCTGCGGCATCATC
ATCGGGCAGCAGTCAGCGTTCTTTATTTGGACGGTTTGCCCGTTTGATGGCGCCAAACCAGGGACGGTCG
TCGAACACTGCCGCCTCTCAGACGCCGGTCGACAGGAGCCCGCCACGCGTCAACCAAAGACCCATACGCG
TCGACAGGGCTGCGATGCGTAATCGTGGCAATGACGAGGCGGACGCCGCGCTGCGGGGGTTAGTACAACA
GGGGGTCAATTTAGAGCACCTGCGCACGGCCCTTGAAAGACATGTAATGCAGCGCCTCCCTATCCCCCTC
GATATAGGCAGCGCGTTGCAGAATGTGGGAATTAACCCAAGTATCGACTTGGGGGAAAGCCTTGTGCAAC
ATCCCCTGCTGAATTTGAATGTAGCGTTGAATCGCATGCTGGGGCTGCGTCCCAGCGCTGAAAGAGCGCC
TCGTCCAGCCGTCCCCGTGGCTCCCGCGACCGCCTCCAGGCGACCGGATGGTACGCGTGCAACACGATTG
CGGGTGATGCCGGAGCGGGAGGATTACGAAAATAATGTGGCTTATGGAGTGCGCTTGCTTAACCTGAACC
CGGGGGTGGGGGTAAGGCAGGCTGTTGCGGCCTTTGTAACCGACCGGGCTGAGCGGCCAGCAGTGGTGGC
TAATATCCGGGCAGCCCTGGACCCTATCGCGTCACAATTCAGTCAGCTGCGCACAATTTCGAAGGCCGAT
GCTGAATCTGAAGAGCTGGGTTTTAAGGATGCGGCAGATCATCACACGGATGACGTGACGCACTGTCTTT
TTGGCGGAGAATTGTCGCTGAGTAATCCGGATCAGCAGGTGATCGGTTTGGCGGGTAATCCGACGGACAC
GTCGCAGCCTTACAGCCAAGAGGGAAATAAGGACCTGGCGTTCATGGATATGAAAAAACTTGCCCAATTC
CTCGCAGGCAAGCCTGAGCATCCGATGACCAGAGAAACGCTTAACGCCGAAAATATCGCCAAGTATGCTT
TTAGAATAGTCCCCTGAGCTTCAGATTAACTTTAAGAAGGAGATATACCATGGAACAAAAGTTGATCTCT
GAAGAGGACCTTGAGCAGAAATTGATCTCTGAGGAAGATCTTGAGCAGAAGCTTATCTCAGAGGAGGATT
TGGAGCAAAAACTTATTTCTGAAGAGGACCTTGCAATGGGAAGCAAGTATTCCAAGGCAACAAATTCGAT
AAATGATGCTTCTAACTTGAGTTATGGCGTTCCTTTTGAAAATTATCGAGTTCCTTTTGTAGATTTGGAG
GAAGCAACTAACAACTTTGATGACAATTTTTTCATCGGAGAGGGTGGATTTGGGAAGGTTTACAGGGGTG
TTTTGCGTGATGGAACAAAGGTCGCCCTGAAAAAGCATAAACCTGAGTCCTCACAAGGTATTGAAGAGTT
CGAAACAGAAATTGAGATTCTCTCATTTTGCAGCCATCCGCATCTGGTTTCATTGATAGGATTCTGTGAT
GAAAGAAATGAGATGATTCTAATTTATGACTACATGGAGAATGGGAACCTCAAGAGCCATTTGTATGGAT
CAGATCTACCCTCCATGAGCTGGGAGCAGAGGCTGGAGATATGTATCGGGGCAGCCAGAGGCCTTCACTA
CCTTCATAAGAATGCAGTTATACATCGTGATGTCAAGTGTACAAACATATTGCTTGATGAGAATTTTGTG
CCAAAAATTACTGATTTTGGAATATCTAAGACAATGCCCGAGCTTGATCAAACCCATCTTAGCACAGTAG
TGAGAGGAAATATAGGCTACATTGCCCCTGAATATGCTTTGTGGGGACAGCTGACAGAAAAATCTGATGT
TTATTCTTTCGGTGTTGTTTTATTCGAAGTTCTTTGTGCTAGGCCTGCCTTAGATCGTTCAGAGATAATG
AGTTTAGATGATGAGACGCAGAAGATGGGACAGTTGGAACAAATTGTAGATCCCACTATTGCGGCCAAAA
TAAGACCAGAGTCCCTCAGGATGTTTGGAGAAACAGCGATCAAATGCTTAGCTCCGTCTAGTAAAAATAG
GCCATCAATGGGTGATGTGCTGTGGAAACTGGAGTATGCACTTTGTCTCCAAGAGCCTACCATTCAAGAT
GATCCTGAATGAGCTTTGTGGCTTTTAAGCCAGCCCCGACACCCGCCAACACCCGCTGACGCGCCCTGAC
GGGCTTGTCTGCTCCCGGCATCCGCTTACAGACAAGCTGTGACCGGGATGAGATCCGGCTGCTAACAAAG
CCCGAAAGGAAGCTGAGTTGGCTGCTGCCACCGCTGAGCAATAACTAGCATAACCCCTTGGGGCCTCTAA
ACGGGTCTTGAGGGGTTTTTTGCTGAAAGGAGGAACTATATCCGGAT
