Features (pLannotate 1.2.2; 30 found; start..end, strand, type, name):
    914..991     -  promoter       lacI promoter: lacI
    999..1278    -  CDS            TcR (fragment): tetracycline efflux protein; tet; confers resistance to tetracycline
   1300..1318    +  promoter       T7 promoter: promoter for bacteriophage T7 RNA polymerase
   1319..1343    +  protein_bind   lac operator: The lac repressor binds to the lac operator to inhibit transcription in E. coli. This inhibition can be relieved by adding lactose or isopropyl-β-D-thiogalactopyranoside (IPTG). lac repressor encoded by lacI
   1364..1381    +  RBS            RBS (fragment): efficient ribosome binding site from bacteriophage T7 gene 10 (Olins and Rangwala, 1989)
   1396..1414    +  CDS            9xHis (fragment): 9xHis affinity tag
   1421..1648    +  CDS            UBIQ_AVESA: Experimental evidence at protein level: Swiss-Prot protein existence level 1. Ubiquitin exists either covalently attached to another protein, or free (unanchored). When covalently bound, it is conjugated to target proteins via an isopeptide bond either as a monomer (monoubiquitin), a polymer linked via different Lys residues of the ubiquitin (polyubiquitin chains) or a linear polymer linked via the initiator Met of the ubiquitin (linear polyubiquitin chains). Polyubiquitin chains, when attached to a target protein, have different functions depending on the Lys residue of the ubiquitin that is
   1660..1677    +  RBS            RBS (fragment): efficient ribosome binding site from bacteriophage T7 gene 10 (Olins and Rangwala, 1989)
   1684..4923    +  CDS            UBA1: UBE11_ARATH - Also known as MOS5. Experimental evidence at protein level: Swiss-Prot protein existence level 1. Activates ubiquitin by first adenylating its C-terminal glycine residue with ATP, and thereafter linking this residue to the side chain of a cysteine residue in E1, yielding a ubiquitin-E1 thioester and free AMP. From Arabidopsis thaliana (Mouse-ear cress).
   4935..4952    +  RBS            RBS (fragment): efficient ribosome binding site from bacteriophage T7 gene 10 (Olins and Rangwala, 1989)
   4967..4985    +  CDS            9xHis (fragment): 9xHis affinity tag
   4992..5219    +  CDS            UBIQ_AVESA: Experimental evidence at protein level: Swiss-Prot protein existence level 1. Ubiquitin exists either covalently attached to another protein, or free (unanchored). When covalently bound, it is conjugated to target proteins via an isopeptide bond either as a monomer (monoubiquitin), a polymer linked via different Lys residues of the ubiquitin (polyubiquitin chains) or a linear polymer linked via the initiator Met of the ubiquitin (linear polyubiquitin chains). Polyubiquitin chains, when attached to a target protein, have different functions depending on the Lys residue of the ubiquitin that is
   5231..5248    +  RBS            RBS (fragment): efficient ribosome binding site from bacteriophage T7 gene 10 (Olins and Rangwala, 1989)
   5255..5908    +  CDS            GST26_SCHJA: Experimental evidence at protein level: Swiss-Prot protein existence level 1. GST isoenzymes appear to play a central role in the parasite detoxification system. Other functions are also suspected including a role in increasing the solubility of haematin in the parasite gut. From Schistosoma japonicum (Blood fluke).
   5933..7591    +  CDS            hopAB2: HPAB2_PSESM - Also known as avrPtoB. Experimental evidence at protein level: Swiss-Prot protein existence level 1. Effector protein involved in gene-for-gene resistance in tomato plants. It is recognized by the host Pto resistance protein and elicits Pto and Prf-dependent hypersensitive response (HR) and programmed cell death (PCD), resulting in host immunity. In susceptible plants, acts as a virulence factor by suppressing PCD and HR-based plant immunity. This function requires its E3 ubiquitin ligase activity probably by recruiting E2 enzymes and transferring ubiquitin molecules to cellular
   7603..7620    +  RBS            RBS (fragment): efficient ribosome binding site from bacteriophage T7 gene 10 (Olins and Rangwala, 1989)
   7630..7652    +  CDS            13xMyc (fragment): 13 tandem Myc epitope tags
   7750..8703    +  CDS            HERK1 (fragment): HERK_ARATH - Experimental evidence at protein level: Swiss-Prot protein existence level 1. Receptor-like protein kinase required for cell elongation during vegetative growth, mostly in a brassinosteroid-(BR-) independent manner. From Arabidopsis thaliana (Mouse-ear cress).
   8822..8871    +  CDS            SET1 (fragment): solubility-enhancement tag derived from T7 phage gene 10B
   8879..8926    +  terminator     T7 terminator: transcription terminator for bacteriophage T7 RNA polymerase
   8963..9391    +  rep_origin     f1 ori (sequence partly withheld): f1 bacteriophage origin of replication; arrow indicates direction of (+) strand synthesis
   9444..9501    +  promoter       AmpR promoter (fragment): bla
   9510..10325   -  CDS            KanR: aminoglycoside phosphotransferase; aph(3')-Ia; confers resistance to kanamycin in bacteria or G418 (Geneticin®) in eukaryotes
  10447..11035   +  rep_origin     ori: high-copy-number ColE1/pMB1/pBR322/pUC origin of replication
  11221..11360   -  misc_feature   bom: basis of mobility region from pBR322
  11462..11653   -  CDS            rop: Rop protein, which maintains plasmids at low copy number; rop
  11670..12050   +  CDS            YPB1_ECOLX: Protein predicted: Swiss-Prot protein existence level 4. From Escherichia coli.
  12122..12413   -  CDS            TcR (fragment): tetracycline efflux protein; tet; confers resistance to tetracycline
  12428..12449   -  protein_bind   CAP binding site: CAP binding activates transcription in the presence of cAMP. E. coli catabolite activator protein
  12462..913     -  CDS            lacI (across the origin): lac repressor; lacI; The lac repressor binds to the lac operator to inhibit transcription in E. coli. This inhibition can be relieved by adding lactose or isopropyl-β-D-thiogalactopyranoside (IPTG).
>Addgene plasmid #104640 | pUG-417 | addgene full sequence | sequence record 205466 | Addgene NGS Result
GCAAGCGGTCCACGCTGGTTTGCCCCAGCAGGCGAAAATCCTGTTTGATGGTGGTTAACGGCGGGATATA
ACATGAGCTGTCCTCGGTATCGTCGTATCCCACTACCGAGATATCCGCACCAACGCGCAGCCCGGACTCG
GTAATGGCGCGCATTGCGCCCAGCGCCATCTGATCGTTGGCAACCAGCATCGCAGTGGGAACGATGCCCT
CATTCAGCATTTGCATGGTTTGTTGAAAACCGGACATGGCACTCCAGTCGCCTTCCCGTTCCGCTATCGG
CTGAATTTGATTGCGAGTGAGATATTTATGCCAGCCAGCCAGACGCAGACGCGCCGAGACAGAACTTAAT
GGGCCCGCTAACAGCGCGATTTGCTGGTGACCCAATGCGACCAGATGCTCCACGCCCAGTCGCGTACCGT
CCTCATGGGAGAAAATAATACTGTTGATGGGTGTCTGGTCAGAGACATCAAGAAATAACGCCGGAACATT
AGTGCAGGCAGCTTCCACAGCAATGGCATCCTGGTCATCCAGCGGATAGTTAATGATCAGCCCACTGACG
CGTTGCGCGAGAAGATTGTGCACCGCCGCTTTACAGGCTTCGACGCCGCTTCGTTCTACCATCGACACCA
CCACGCTGGCACCCAGTTGATCGGCGCGAGATTTAATCGCCGCGACAATTTGCGACGGCGCGTGCAGGGC
CAGACTGGAGGTGGCAACGCCAATCAGCAACGACTGTTTGCCCGCCAGTTGTTGTGCCACGCGGTTGGGA
ATGTAATTCAGCTCCGCCATCGCCGCTTCCACTTTTTCCCGCGTTTTCGCAGAAACGTGGCTGGCCTGGT
TCACCACGCGGGAAACGGTCTGATAAGAGACACCGGCATACTCTGCGACATCGTATAACGTTACTGGTTT
CACATTCACCACCCTGAATTGACTCTCTTCCGGGCGCTATCATGCCATACCGCGAAAGGTTTTGCGCCAT
TCGATGGTGTCCGGGATCTCGACGCTCTCCCTTATGCGACTCCTGCATTAGGAAGCAGCCCAGTAGTAGG
TTGAGGCCGTTGAGCACCGCCGCCGCAAGGAATGGTGCATGCAAGGAGATGGCGCCCAACAGTCCCCCGG
CCACGGGGCCTGCCACCATACCCACGCCGAAACAAGCGCTCATGAGCCCGAAGTGGCGAGCCCGATCTTC
CCCATCGGTGATGTCGGCGATATAGGCGCCAGCAACCGCACCTGTGGCGCCGGTGATGCCGGCCACGATG
CGTCCGGCGTAGAGGATCGAGATCTCGATCCCGCGAAATTAATACGACTCACTATAGGGGAATTGTGAGC
GGATAACAATTCCCCTCTAGAAATAATTTTGCCTTAACTTTAAGAAGGAGATATACCATGGGCAGCCACC
ACCACCACCACCACAGCGGAATGCAGATCTTTGTTAAGACTCTCACCGGAAAGACAATCACCCTAGAGGT
GGAAAGCTCCGACACCATCGACAACGTTAAGGCCAAGATCCAGGATAAGGAGGGCATTCCTCCGGATCAG
CAGAGGCTTATTTTCGCCGGCAAGCAGCTAGAGGATGGCCGTACGTTGGCTGATTACAATATCCAGAAGG
AATCCACCCTCCACTTGGTCCTCAGGCTCCGTGGTGGTTAAGCTTGCAATTAACTTTAAGAAGGAGATAT
ACAATGCTTCACAAGCGAGCTAGTGAAGCTAACGATAAGAACGATAATACCATCATCGGTTCCGATTTAG
CATCATCTAAGAAACGCCGTATCGATTTCACTGAATCTTCGTCTGATAAGTCATCTTCGATTTTAGCTTC
TGGTAGTAGCAGGGGTTTTCACGGCGATAGCGTCGTTCAGCAAATCGACATGGCTTTTGGTAATTCGAAC
CGTCAGGAGATTGATGAAGATCTGCACAGTCGCCAGCTCGCCGTCTATGGTCGTGAGACTATGAGGCGTC
TCTTTGCTTCCAATGTTCTCATCTCGGGGATGCACGGTCTTGGTGCCGAGATTGCCAAGAATCTTATACT
TGCTGGTGTGAAGTCTGTGACCTTGCATGATGAAAGAGTTGTAGAGCTATGGGACTTATCAAGCAACTTT
GTTTTCTCGGAGGATGATGTTGGCAAGAATAGAGCAGATGCTTCTGTTCAGAAGTTACAGGATCTTAACA
ATGCTGTGGTTGTCTCTAGCTTGACCAAAAGCTTAAACAAAGAGGATCTTTCTGGCTTCCAGGTTGTTGT
ATTCTCTGACATAAGCATGGAAAGAGCAATCGAATTTGATGACTATTGTCACAGCCATCAGCCTCCTATC
GCTTTTGTCAAGGCTGATGTCAGGGGTCTTTTCGGCTCTGTCTTTTGTGATTTTGGGCCTGAATTTGCGG
TTCTTGATGTTGATGGAGAGGAACCCCATACAGGCATCATTGCGTCTATCTCTAATGAGAACCAGGCATT
TATTTCCTGTGTCGACGATGAGAGGCTTGAGTTTGAAGATGGTGACCTAGTTGTTTTCTCAGAAGTTGAG
GGTATGACAGAATTGAATGATGGGAAACCAAGGAAGATAAAAAGTACACGGCCATATTCATTCACCCTTG
ATGAGGACACTACTAACTATGGAACATATGTGAAGGGTGGTATTGTCACTCAAGTGAAACAGCCAAAGTT
ACTGAATTTCAAGCCATTGAGGGAAGCGCTTAAGGATCCAGGGGATTTTCTATTTAGTGATTTCTCTAAG
TTTGATCGGCCTCCACTCCTTCACTTAGCATTCCAGGCACTTGATCATTTTAAAGCTGAAGCTGGCAGAT
TTCCTGTTGCTGGCTCAGAAGAGGACGCTCAGAAGCTTATATCGATTGCCACAGCCATCAATACCGGGCA
GGGTGATTTAAAGGTGGAGAATGTTGATCAGAAGCTTCTAAGACACTTTTCCTTTGGAGCCAAGGCTGTC
CTGAATCCTATGGCTGCAATGTTTGGCGGTATTGTTGGACAGGAGGTTGTTAAAGCTTGCTCTGGAAAAT
TTCATCCTCTCTTCCAGTTTTTCTACTTTGATTCAGTGGAGTCACTCCCCTCTGAACCTGTGGACTCGAG
TGACTTTGCACCAAGAAACAGCCGGTATGATGCCCAAATATCTGTATTTGGGGCCAAGTTCCAGAAGAAA
CTTGAAGATGCTAAAGTTTTCACAGTAGGGTCTGGTGCTCTTGGCTGTGAGTTCTTGAAAAATTTGGCTC
TGATGGGGGTTTCTTGTGGAAGCCAAGGGAAGCTGACAGTGACAGATGATGATATCATTGAGAAGAGTAA
CCTCAGTCGTCAATTTCTGTTCCGTGACTGGAACATTGGACAGGCTAAATCCACAGTTGCTGCTTCGGCT
GCTGCTGTTATAAATCCTCGCTTCAACATTGAGGCCCTGCAAAACCGTGTTGGCGCGGAGACTGAGAATG
TATTTGACGATGCCTTCTGGGAGAACTTAACTGTTGTCGTCAATGCACTGGATAATGTTAATGCGAGGCT
CTATGTTGATTCGAGGTGCTTGTATTTCCAGAAGCCTCTCCTTGAGTCTGGAACTCTTGGTACAAAGTGC
AACACACAGTCGGTTATCCCACATCTAACTGAAAATTACGGTGCCTCAAGGGACCCACCAGAGAAACAGG
CCCCCATGTGTACAGTGCATTCCTTCCCGCATAACATTGATCACTGTTTAACTTGGGCTCGCTCTGAGTT
TGAGGGTCTGCTGGAGAAAACTCCCGCTGAAGTGAATGCATATCTTTCTAGCCCAGTTGAGTACACTAAC
TCAATGATGAGTGCTGGTGATGCTCAGGCGAGGGACACATTGGAGAGGATTGTTGAGTGCCTTGAAAAGG
AGAAGTGTGAAACCTTCCAAGACTGCTTAACCTGGGCACGACTGAGGTTTGAGGATTACTTTGTGAACCG
TGTCAAGCAATTGATATACACATTTCCTGAAGATGCTGCGACTAGTACCGGAGCTCCATTCTGGTCTGCT
CCAAAAAGATTCCCTCGTCCACTCCAGTACTCGTCGTCCGACCCAAGTCTCCTTAACTTTATCACAGCGA
CTGCTATTTTACGAGCAGAGACATTTGGGATCCCGATACCTGAGTGGACTAAGAACCCAAAGGAAGCAGC
AGAAGCTGTTGACAGAGTGATAGTCCCAGACTTTGAGCCAAGGCAAGATGCAAAGATTGTGACTGATGAG
AAAGCTACCACTTTAACCACTGCTTCGGTGGACGACGCTGCAGTCATCGACGATCTCATTGCTAAGATCG
ACCAGTGTAGGCATAACTTGTCGCCAGACTTCAGGATGAAACCTATTCAGTTCGAAAAGGATGATGATAC
AAACTATCACATGGATGTGATAGCAGGACTAGCCAACATGAGGGCGAGAAATTACAGCATCCCTGAAGTG
GACAAGCTGAAAGCAAAGTTCATAGCAGGGAGAATCATCCCAGCCATTGCGACTTCAACAGCCATGGCTA
CTGGGCTGGTCTGCCTCGAGCTGTACAAGGTCCTTGATGGAGGACATAAAGTGGAAGCTTACAGAAACAC
ATTTGCCAACCTGGCACTTCCACTATTCTCCATGGCTGAACCACTTCCACCAAAGGTGGTGAAGCACCGT
GACATGGCTTGGACAGTTTGGGACAGATGGGTTCTCAAGGGAAACCCAACTCTTCGTGAGGTGTTGCAGT
GGCTGGAGGACAAAGGGCTTAGCGCATACAGCATCTCTTGTGGAAGCTGTCTACTGTTCAACAGTATGTT
CACAAGGCACAAGGAGAGGATGGACAAGAAGGTTGTGGATCTCGCTCGGGATGTTGCGAAAGTCGAGTTA
CCGCCTTATCGCAACCATCTTGATGTAGTGGTGGCTTGTGAGGATGAAGATGACAATGACGTCGATATTC
CTCTCGTCTCTATCTACTTCAGGTGAGCTTACTATTAACTTTAAGAAGGAGATATACCATGGGCAGCCAC
CACCACCACCACCACAGCGGAATGCAGATCTTTGTTAAGACTCTCACCGGAAAGACAATCACCCTAGAGG
TGGAAAGCTCCGACACCATCGACAACGTTAAGGCCAAGATCCAGGATAAGGAGGGCATTCCTCCGGATCA
GCAGAGGCTTATTTTCGCCGGCAAGCAGCTAGAGGATGGCCGTACGTTGGCTGATTACAATATCCAGAAG
GAATCCACCCTCCACTTGGTCCTCAGGCTCCGTGGTGGTTAAGCTTTTACTTAACTTTAAGAAGGAGATA
TACCATGTCCCCTATACTAGGTTATTGGAAAATTAAGGGCCTTGTGCAACCCACTCGACTTCTTTTGGAA
TATCTTGAAGAAAAATATGAAGAGCATTTGTATGAGCGCGATGAAGGTGATAAATGGCGAAACAAAAAGT
TTGAATTGGGTTTGGAGTTTCCCAATCTTCCTTATTATATTGATGGTGATGTTAAATTAACACAGTCTAT
GGCCATCATACGTTATATAGCTGACAAGCACAACATGTTGGGTGGTTGTCCAAAAGAGCGTGCAGAGATT
TCAATGCTTGAAGGAGCGGTTTTGGATATTAGATACGGTGTTTCGAGAATTGCATATAGTAAAGACTTTG
AAACTCTCAAAGTTGATTTTCTTAGCAAGCTACCTGAAATGCTGAAAATGTTCGAAGATCGTTTATGTCA
TAAAACATATTTAAATGGTGATCATGTAACCCATCCTGACTTCATGTTGTATGACGCTCTTGATGTTGTT
TTATACATGGACCCAATGTGCCTGGATGCGTTCCCAAAATTAGTTTGTTTTAAAAAACGTATTGAAGCTA
TCCCACAAATTGATAAGTACTTGAAATCCAGCAAGTATATAGCATGGCCTTTGCAGGGCTGGCAAGCCAC
GTTTGGTGGTGGCGACCATCCTCCAAAATCGGATCTGGTTCCGCGTGGATCAATGGCGGGTATCAATAGA
GCGGGACCATCGGGCGCTTATTTTGTTGGCCACACAGACCCCGAGCCAGTATCGGGGCAAGCACACGGAT
CCGGCAGCGGCGCCAGCTCCTCGAACAGTCCGCAGGTTCAGCCGCGACCCTCGAATACTCCCCCGTCGAA
CGCGCCCGCACCGCCGCCAACCGGACGTGAGAGGCTTTCACGATCCACGGCGCTGTCGCGCCAAACCAGG
GAGTGGCTGGAGCAGGGTATGCCTACAGCGGAGGATGCCAGCGTGCGTCGTAGGCCACAGGTGACTGCCG
ATGCCGCAACGCCGCGTGCAGAGGCAAGACGCACGCCGGAGGCAACTGCCGATGCCAGCGCACCGCGTAG
AGGGGCGGTTGCACACGCCAACAGTATCGTTCAGCAATTGGTCAGTGAGGGCGCTGATATTTCGCATACT
CGTAACATGCTCCGCAATGCAATGAATGGCGACGCAGTCGCTTTTTCTCGAGTAGAACAGAACATATTTC
GCCAGCATTTCCCGAACATGCCCATGCATGGAATCAGCCGAGATTCGGAACTCGCTATCGAGCTCCGTGG
AGCGCTTCGTCGAGCGGTTCACCAACAGGCGGCGTCAGCGCCAGTGAGGTCGCCCACGCCAACACCGGCC
AGCCCTGCGGCATCATCATCGGGCAGCAGTCAGCGTTCTTTATTTGGACGGTTTGCCCGTTTGATGGCGC
CAAACCAGGGACGGTCGTCGAACACTGCCGCCTCTCAGACGCCGGTCGACAGGAGCCCGCCACGCGTCAA
CCAAAGACCCATACGCGTCGACAGGGCTGCGATGCGTAATCGTGGCAATGACGAGGCGGACGCCGCGCTG
CGGGGGTTAGTACAACAGGGGGTCAATTTAGAGCACCTGCGCACGGCCCTTGAAAGACATGTAATGCAGC
GCCTCCCTATCCCCCTCGATATAGGCAGCGCGTTGCAGAATGTGGGAATTAACCCAAGTATCGACTTGGG
GGAAAGCCTTGTGCAACATCCCCTGCTGAATTTGAATGTAGCGTTGAATCGCATGCTGGGGCTGCGTCCC
AGCGCTGAAAGAGCGCCTCGTCCAGCCGTCCCCGTGGCTCCCGCGACCGCCTCCAGGCGACCGGATGGTA
CGCGTGCAACACGATTGCGGGTGATGCCGGAGCGGGAGGATTACGAAAATAATGTGGCCTATGGAGTGCG
CTTGCTTAACCTGAACCCGGGGGTGGGGGTAAGGCAGGCTGTTGCGGCCTTTGTAACCGACCGGGCTGAG
CGGCCAGCAGTGGTGGCTAATATCCGGGCAGCCCTGGACCCTATCGCGTCACAATTCAGTCAGCTGCGCA
CAATTTCGAAGGCCGATGCTGAATCTGAAGAGCTGGGTTTTAAGGATGCGGCAGATCATCACACGGATGA
CGTGACGCACTGTCTTTTTGGCGGAGAATTGTCGCTGAGTAATCCGGATCAGCAGGTGATCGGTTTGGCG
GGTAATCCGACGGACACGTCGCAGCCTTACAGCCAAGAGGGAAATAAGGACCTGGCGTTCATGGATATGA
AAAAACTTGCCCAATTCCTCGCAGGCAAGCCTGAGCATCCGATGACCAGAGAAACGCTTAACGCCGAAAA
TATCGCCAAGTATGCTTTTAGAATAGTCCCCTGAGCTTCAGATTAACTTTAAGAAGGAGATATACCATGG
AACAAAAGTTGATCTCTGAAGAGGACCTTGAGCAGAAATTGATCTCTGAGGAAGATCTTGAGCAGAAGCT
TATCTCAGAGGAGGATTTGGAGCAAAAACTTATTTCTGAAGAGGACCTAATGGGAAGCAAGTATTCCAAG
GCAACAAATTCGATAAATGATGCTTCTAACTTGAGTTATGGCGTTCCTTTTGAAAATTATCGAGTTCCTT
TTGTAGATTTGGAGGAAGCAACTAACAACTTTGATGACAATTTTTTCATTGGAGAGGGTGGATTTGGGAA
GGTTTACAGGGGTGTTTTGCGTGATGGAACAAAGGTCGCCCTGAAAAAGCATAAACCTGAGTCCTCACAA
GGTATTGAAGAGTTCGAAACAGAAATTGAGATTCTCTCATTTTGCAGCCATCCGCATCTGGTTTCATTGA
TAGGATTCTGTGATGAAAGAAATGAGATGATTCTAATTTATGACTACATGGAGAATGGGAACCTCAAGAG
CCATTTGTATGGATCAGATCTACCCTCCATGAGCTGGGAGCAGAGGCTGGAGATATGTATCGGGGCAGCC
AGAGGCCTTCACTACCTTCATAAGAATGCAGTTATACATCGTGATGTCAAGTGTACAAACATATTGCTTG
ATGAGAATTTTGTGCCAAAAATTACTGATTTTGGAATATCTAAGACAATGCCCGAGCTTGACCAAACCCA
TCTTAGCACAGTAGTGAGAGGAAATATAGGCTACATTGCCCCTGAATATGCTTTGTGGGGACAGCTGACA
GAAAAATCTGATGTTTATTCTTTCGGTGTTGTTTTATTCGAAGTTCTTTGTGCTAGGCCTGCCTTAGATC
GTTCAGAGATAATGAGTTTAGATGATGAGACGCAGAAGATGGGACAGTTGGAACAAATTGTAGATCCCAC
TATTGCGGCCAAAATAAGACCAGAGTCCCTCAGGATGTTTGGAGAAACAGCGATCAAATGCTTAGCTCCG
TCTAGTAAAAATAGGCCATCAATGGGTGATGTGCTGTGGAAACTGGAGTATGCACTTTGTCTCCAAGAGC
CTACCATTCAAGATGATCCTGAATGAGCTTTGTGGCTTTTAAGCCAGCCCCGACACCCGCCAACACCCGC
TGACGCGCCCTGACGGGCTTGTCTGCTCCCGGCATCCGCTTACAGACAAGCTGTGACCGGGATGAGATCC
GGCTGCTAACAAAGCCCGAAAGGAAGCTGAGTTGGCTGCTGCCACCGCTGAGCAATAACTAGCATAACCC
CTTGGGGCCTCTAAACGGGTCTTGAGGGGTTTTTTGCTGAAAGGAGGAACTATATCCGGATTGGCGAATG
GG
[124 nt withheld, positions 8963-9086]
C
[91 nt withheld, positions 9088-9178]
A
[49 nt withheld, positions 9180-9228]
CCTTTGACGTTGGAGTCCACGTTCTTT
[37 nt withheld, positions 9256-9292]
ACCCTATCTCGGTCTATTCTTTTGATTTATAAGGGATTTTGCCGATTTCGGCCTATTGGTTAAAAAATGA
GCTGATTTAACAAAAATTTAACGCGAATTTTAACAAAATATTAACGCTTACAATTTAGGTGGCACTTTTC
GGGGAAATGTGCGCGGAACCCCTATTTGTTTATTTTTCTAAATACATTCAAATATGTATCCGCTCATGAA
TTAATTCTTAGAAAAACTCATCGAGCATCAAATGAAACTGCAATTTATTCATATCAGGATTATCAATACC
ATATTTTTGAAAAAGCCGTTTCTGTAATGAAGGAGAAAACTCACCGAGGCAGTTCCATAGGATGGCAAGA
TCCTGGTATCGGTCTGCGATTCCGACTCGTCCAACATCAATACAACCTATTAATTTCCCCTCGTCAAAAA
TAAGGTTATCAAGTGAGAAATCACCATGAGTGACGACTGAATCCGGTGAGAATGGCAAAAGTTTATGCAT
TTCTTTCCAGACTTGTTCAACAGGCCAGCCATTACGCTCGTCATCAAAATCACTCGCATCAACCAAACCG
TTATTCATTCGTGATTGCGCCTGAGCGAGTCGAAATACGCGATCGCTGTTAAAAGGACAATTACAAACAG
GAATCGAATGCAACCGGCGCAGGAACACTGCCAGCGCATCAACAATATTTTCACCTGAATCAGGATATTC
TTCTAATACCTGGAATGCTGTTTTCCCGGGGATCGCAGTGGTGAGTAACCATGCATCATCAGGAGTACGG
ATAAAATGCTTGATGGTCGGAAGAGGCATAAATTCCGTCAGCCAGTTTAGTCTGACCATCTCATCTGTAA
CATCATTGGCAACGCTACCTTTGCCATGTTTCAGAAACAACTCTGGCGCATCGGGCTTCCCATACAATCG
ATAGATTGTCGCACCTGATTGCCCGACATTATCGCGAGCCCATTTATACCCATATAAATCAGCATCCATG
TTGGAATTTAATCGCGGCCTAGAGCAAGACGTTTCCCGTTGAATATGGCTCATAACACCCCTTGTATTAC
TGTTTATGTAAGCAGACAGTTTTATTGTTCATGACCAAAATCCCTTAACGTGAGTTTTCGTTCCACTGAG
CGTCAGACCCCGTAGAAAAGATCAAAGGATCTTCTTGAGATCCTTTTTTTCTGCGCGTAATCTGCTGCTT
GCAAACAAAAAAACCACCGCTACCAGCGGTGGTTTGTTTGCCGGATCAAGAGCTACCAACTCTTTTTCCG
AAGGTAACTGGCTTCAGCAGAGCGCAGATACCAAATACTGTCCTTCTAGTGTAGCCGTAGTTAGGCCACC
ACTTCAAGAACTCTGTAGCACCGCCTACATACCTCGCTCTGCTAATCCTGTTACCAGTGGCTGCTGCCAG
TGGCGATAAGTCGTGTCTTACCGGGTTGGACTCAAGACGATAGTTACCGGATAAGGCGCAGCGGTCGGGC
TGAACGGGGGGTTCGTGCACACAGCCCAGCTTGGAGCGAACGACCTACACCGAACTGAGATACCTACAGC
GTGAGCTATGAGAAAGCGCCACGCTTCCCGAAGGGAGAAAGGCGGACAGGTATCCGGTAAGCGGCAGGGT
CGGAACAGGAGAGCGCACGAGGGAGCTTCCAGGGGGAAACGCCTGGTATCTTTATAGTCCTGTCGGGTTT
CGCCACCTCTGACTTGAGCGTCGATTTTTGTGATGCTCGTCAGGGGGGCGGAGCCTATGGAAAAACGCCA
GCAACGCGGCCTTTTTACGGTTCCTGGCCTTTTGCTGGCCTTTTGCTCACATGTTCTTTCCTGCGTTATC
CCCTGATTCTGTGGATAACCGTATTACCGCCTTTGAGTGAGCTGATACCGCTCGCCGCAGCCGAACGACC
GAGCGCAGCGAGTCAGTGAGCGAGGAAGCGGAAGAGCGCCTGATGCGGTATTTTCTCCTTACGCATCTGT
GCGGTATTTCACACCGCAATGGTGCACTCTCAGTACAATCTGCTCTGATGCCGCATAGTTAAGCCAGTAT
ACACTCCGCTATCGCTACGTGACTGGGTCATGGCTGCGCCCCGACACCCGCCAACACCCGCTGACGCGCC
CTGACGGGCTTGTCTGCTCCCGGCATCCGCTTACAGACAAGCTGTGACCGACTCCGGGAGCTGCATGTGT
CAGAGGTTTTCACCGTCATCACCGAAACGCGCGAGGCAGCTGCGGTAAAGCTCATCAGCGTGGTCGTGAA
GCGATTCACAGATGTCTGCCTGTTCATCCGCGTCCAGCTCGTTGAGTTTCTCCAGAAGCGTTAATGTCTG
GCTTCTGATAAAGCGGGCCATGTTAAGGGCGGTTTTTTCCTGTTTGGTCACTGATGCCTCCGTGTAAGGG
GGATTTCTGTTCATGGGGGTAATGATACCGATGAAACGAGAGAGGATGCTCACGATACGGGTTACTGATG
ATGAACATGCCCGGTTACTGGAACGTTGTGAGGGTAAACAACTGGCGGTATGGATGCGGCGGGACCAGAG
AAAAATCACTCAGGGTCAATGCCAGCGCTTCGTTAATACAGATGTAGGTGTTCCACAGGGTAGCCAGCAG
CATCCTGCGATGCAGATCCGGAACATAATGGTGCAGGGCGCTGACTTCCGCGTTTCCAGACTTTACGAAA
CACGGAAACCCAAGACCATTCATGTTGTTGCTCAGGTCGCAGACGTTTTGCAGCAGCAGTCGCTTCACGT
TCGCTCGCGTATCGGTGATTCATTCTGCTAACCAGTAAGGCAACCCCGCCAGCCTAGCCGGGTCCTCAAC
GACAGGAGCACGATCATGCGCACCCGTGGGGCCGCCATGCCGGCGATAATGGCCTGCTTCTCGCCGAAAC
GTTTGGTGGCGGGACCAGTGACGAAGGCTTGAGCGAGGGCGTGCAAGATTCCGAATACCGCAAGCGACAG
GCCGATCATCGTCGCGCTCCAGCGAAAGCGGTCCTCGCCGAAAATGACCCAGAGCGCTGCCGGCACCTGT
CCTACGAGTTGCATGATAAAGAACACAGTCATAAGTGCGGCGACGATAGTCATGCCCCGCGCCCACCGGA
AGGAGCTGACTGGGTTGAAGGCTCTCAAGGGCATCGGTCGAGATCCCGGTGCCTAATGAGTGAGCTAACT
TACATTAATTGCGTTGCGCTCACTGCCCGCTTTCCAGTCGGGAAACCTGTCGTGCCAGCTGCATTAATGA
ATCGGCCAACGCGCGGGGAGAGGCGGTTTGCGTATTGGGCGCCAGGGTGGTTTTTCTTTTCACCAGTGAC
ACGGGCAACAGCTGATTGCCCTTCACCGCCTGGCCCTGAGAGAGTTGCA
